Addgene plasmid #185982: pKIF1C-mCherry-FRB
Purpose: Mammalian expression of human KIF1C with mCherry and FRB tags.
Depositing lab: Anne Straube. Depositing organization: University of Warwick. Publication: Force generation of KIF1C is impaired by pathogenic mutations. Siddiqui N, Roth D, Toleikis A, Zwetsloot AJ, Cross RA, Straube A. Curr Biol. 2022 Sep 12;32(17):3862-3870.e6. doi: 10.1016/j.cub.2022.07.029. Epub 2022 Aug 11. PubMed 35961316.
Backbone
  Vector backbone: pbactin-GFP-FRB
  Vector type: Mammalian Expression
Growth in bacteria
  Bacterial resistance: Ampicillin, 100 μg/mL
  Growth temperature: 37°C
  Growth strain: DH5alpha
  Copy number: Unknown
Gene/Insert
  Gene/Insert name: KIF1C (alt names: SAX2; KIAA0706; LTXS1)
  Species: H. sapiens (human)
  Entrez Gene: KIF1C (a.k.a. LTXS1, SATX2, SAX2, SPAX2, SPG58)
  Tag / fusion protein: mCherry and FRB (C terminal on insert)
Terms and licenses: Academic/Nonprofit Terms; Industry Terms: Not Available to Industry
How to cite: pKIF1C-mCherry-FRB was a gift from Anne Straube (Addgene plasmid # 185982 ; http://n2t.net/addgene:185982 ; RRID:Addgene_185982)
