[The description below was written by a language model from this plasmid's Addgene catalogue record and pLannotate feature annotations shown in this document.]
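Description:
pKIF1C-mCherry-FRB is a mammalian expression plasmid of about 10.4 kb, built on the pbactin-GFP-FRB backbone, that produces human KIF1C fused at its C terminus to mCherry and an FRB domain. It is propagated in E. coli through a high-copy ColE1/pUC-type origin and selected with ampicillin via the β-lactamase gene and its native promoter. The table shows no mammalian selection marker, which is consistent with transient transfection. Several bacterial remnants are also annotated, including lac promoter/operator, lacI, lacZα, rop and bom fragments. These appear to be carry-over from ancestral cloning vectors rather than functional parts of the design.

Expression is driven by a chicken β-actin promoter, annotated as two fragments, followed by a chimeric chicken β-actin/rabbit β-globin intron that spans the sequence origin and typically enhances transcript processing and expression. Downstream of a residual multiple cloning site lies the full KIF1C coding sequence. KIF1C is a microtubule plus-end-directed kinesin motor implicated in vesicle transport. It is followed, with only short gaps between the annotated features, by mCherry, a monomeric red fluorescent protein used for visualisation, and then FRB. The FRB is annotated as the T2098L variant (FRB*), which binds rapamycin analogues such as AP21967 as well as rapamycin. An SV40 polyadenylation signal, preceded by a small large T antigen fragment, terminates the transcript.

The FRB tag allows chemically induced heterodimerisation with FKBP-fused partners, so the fluorescent motor can be recruited to a chosen cargo or structure in living cells. The record itself states only mammalian expression of tagged KIF1C, in connection with work on KIF1C force generation and pathogenic mutations.
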