Features (pLannotate 1.2.2; 19 found; start..end, strand, type, name):
    627..672     +  misc_feature   MCS (fragment): multiple cloning site
    678..3986    +  CDS            KIF1C: KIF1C_HUMAN - Also known as KIAA0706. Experimental evidence at protein level: Swiss-Prot protein existence level 1. Motor required for the retrograde transport of Golgi vesicles to the endoplasmic reticulum. Has a microtubule plus end-directed motility. From Homo sapiens (Human).
   3999..4706    +  CDS            mCherry: mCherry is a basic (constitutively fluorescent) red fluorescent protein published in 2004, derived from Discosoma sp.. It is reported to be a very rapidly-maturing monomer with low acid sensitivity.
   4713..4991    +  CDS            FRB*: T2098L mutant of FKBP-rapamycin binding domain of human FRAP binds synthetic ligands such as AP21967
   5082..5167    +  CDS            large T antigen (fragment): large T antigen from SV40 (simian virus 40)
   5190..5324    +  polyA_signal   SV40 poly(A) signal: SV40 polyadenylation signal
   5362..5378    -  protein_bind   lac operator: The lac repressor binds to the lac operator to inhibit transcription in E. coli. This inhibition can be relieved by adding lactose or isopropyl-β-D-thiogalactopyranoside (IPTG). lac repressor encoded by lacI
   5386..5416    -  promoter       lac promoter: promoter for the E. coli lac operon
   5431..5452    -  protein_bind   CAP binding site: CAP binding activates transcription in the presence of cAMP. E. coli catabolite activator protein
   5465..5557    -  CDS            lacI (fragment): lac repressor; lacI; The lac repressor binds to the lac operator to inhibit transcription in E. coli. This inhibition can be relieved by adding lactose or isopropyl-β-D-thiogalactopyranoside (IPTG).
   5740..6328    -  rep_origin     ori: high-copy-number ColE1/pMB1/pBR322/pUC origin of replication
   6499..7359    -  CDS            AmpR: β-lactamase; bla; confers resistance to ampicillin, carbenicillin, and related antibiotics
   7360..7464    -  promoter       AmpR promoter: bla
   7559..7594    +  CDS            rop (fragment): Rop protein, which maintains plasmids at low copy number; rop
   7696..7795    +  misc_feature   bom (fragment): basis of mobility region from pBR322
   7801..7955    -  CDS            lacZα (fragment): LacZα fragment of β-galactosidase; lacZ fragment
   9755..9870    +  promoter       chicken β-actin promoter (fragment): contains a 21-bp deletion relative to the standard chicken β-actin promoter
   9907..10032   +  promoter       chicken β-actin promoter (fragment): contains a 21-bp deletion relative to the standard chicken β-actin promoter
  10033..586     +  intron         chimeric intron (across the origin): chimera between introns from chicken β-actin and rabbit β-globin
>Addgene plasmid #185982 | pKIF1C-mCherry-FRB | addgene full sequence | sequence record 366163 | Addgene NGS Result
GGGCTGCGAGGGGAACAAAGGCTGCGTGCGGGGTGTGTGCGTGGGGGGGTGAGCAGGGGGTGTGGGCGCG
GCGGTCGGGCTGTAACCCCCCCCTGCACCCCCCTCCCCGAGTTGCTGAGCACGGCCCGGCTTCGGGTGCG
GGGCTCCGTGCGGGGCGTGGCGCGGGGCTCGCCGTGCCGGGCGGGGGGTGGCGGCAGGTGGGGGTGCCGG
GCGGGGCGGGGCCGCCTCGGGCCGGGGAGGGCTCGGGGGAGGGGCGCGGCGGCCCCCGGAGCGCCGGCGG
CTGTCGAGGCGCGGCGAGCCGCAGCCATTGCCTTTTATGGTAATCGTGCGAGAGGGCGCAGGGACTTCCT
TTGTCCCAAATCTGTGCGGAGCCGAAATCTGGGAGGCGCCGCCGCACCCCCTCTAGCGGGCGCGGGGCGA
AGCGGTGCGGCGCCGGCAGGAAGGAAATGGGCGGGGAGGGCCTTCGTGCGTCGCCGCGCCGCCGTCCCCT
TCTCCATCTCCAGCCTCGGGGCTGTCCGCAGGGGGACGGCTGCCTTCGGGGGGGACGGGGCAGGGCGGGG
TTCGGCTTCTGGCGTGTGACCGGCGGGGTTTATATCTTCCCTTCTCTGTTCCTCCGCAGCCCCCAAGCTA
GCGCTACCGGACTCAGATCTCGAGCTCAAGCTTCGAATTCTGGAGCTATGGCTGGTGCCTCGGTGAAAGT
GGCAGTGAGGGTTCGGCCCTTTAACGCCCGTGAGACCAGCCAGGATGCCAAGTGTGTGGTCAGCATGCAG
GGCAACACCACCTCCATCATCAATCCTAAACAGAGCAAGGATGCCCCCAAAAGCTTCACCTTTGACTACT
CCTACTGGTCACACACTTCGACGGAGGACCCCCAGTTTGCATCTCAGCAGCAAGTGTATCGGGACATCGG
AGAAGAGATGCTGCTCCACGCCTTTGAAGGCTACAACGTGTGCATCTTTGCCTATGGGCAGACCGGGGCT
GGGAAATCCTATACCATGATGGGGCGACAGGAGCCAGGGCAGCAGGGCATCGTGCCCCAGCTCTGTGAGG
ACCTCTTCTCTCGCGTTAGTGAGAACCAGAGTGCTCAGCTATCCTACTCTGTGGAGGTGTCTTACATGGA
AATCTACTGTGAGCGGGTACGAGACCTCTTGAACCCCAAGAGTCGGGGTTCTCTGCGGGTCCGGGAGCAC
CCCATCCTGGGCCCGTACGTGCAGGACCTGTCCAAATTGGCTGTGACCTCCTACGCAGACATTGCTGACC
TCATGGACTGTGGAAATAAAGCACGGACTGTGGCTGCCACCAACATGAATGAGACCAGCAGCCGTTCCCA
TGCCGTCTTTACCATCGTCTTCACACAGCGCTGCCATGACCAGCTCACGGGGCTGGACTCGGAGAAGGTC
AGTAAGATCAGTTTGGTGGACCTTGCTGGGAGTGAGCGAGCCGACTCCTCAGGGGCCCGGGGCATGCGCC
TGAAGGAAGGAGCCAACATCAATAAGTCCCTGACTACACTAGGGAAAGTGATCTCGGCCCTTGCAGATAT
GCAATCAAAGAAGCGAAAGTCGGATTTTATCCCCTACAGGGACTCTGTGCTCACCTGGCTGCTCAAGGAA
AATTTGGGGGGGAACTCACGCACAGCCATGATTGCAGCCCTGAGCCCTGCTGACATCAATTACGAGGAGA
CTCTCAGCACCCTCAGGTATGCTGACCGCACCAAGCAAATCCGCTGCAATGCCATCATCAACGAGGACCC
TAATGCCCGGCTGATTAGAGAGCTGCAGGAGGAAGTAGCCCGGCTGCGGGAACTGCTGATGGCTCAGGGA
CTGTCAGCCTCTGCTCTGGAAGGCCTGAAGACGGAAGAAGGGAGTGTCAGAGGCGCCCTGCCAGCTGTGT
CATCTCCCCCAGCTCCAGTTTCACCCTCATCACCCACCACACATAATGGGGAGCTGGAGCCGTCATTCTC
CCCCAACACGGAGTCCCAGATTGGGCCTGAGGAAGCCATGGAGAGGCTGCAGGAGACAGAGAAGATTATA
GCTGAGCTGAACGAGACATGGGAGGAGAAGCTACGCAAGACAGAAGCCCTGAGGATGGAGAGAGAAGCAT
TGCTGGCTGAGATGGGGGTGGCCGTCCGGGAGGATGGGGGAACTGTGGGCGTCTTCTCTCCAAAGAAGAC
TCCCCACCTGGTGAACCTGAACGAAGACCCTCTGATGTCTGAGTGTCTGCTCTACCACATCAAAGATGGC
GTCACCAGGGTCGGCCAAGTAGATATGGACATCAAGCTGACCGGACAGTTCATTCGGGAGCAACACTGTC
TGTTCCGGAGCATCCCCCAGCCAGATGGAGAAGTGGTGGTCACTCTGGAGCCTTGTGAAGGAGCTGAGAC
ATATGTGAATGGGAAGCTTGTGACGGAGCCGCTGGTGCTGAAGTCAGGGAATAGGATTGTGATGGGCAAG
AACCACGTTTTCCGCTTCAACCACCCGGAGCAGGCAAGGCTGGAACGGGAACGAGGGGTCCCCCCACCCC
CAGGACCGCCCTCTGAGCCAGTCGACTGGAACTTTGCCCAGAAGGAACTGCTGGAGCAGCAAGGCATCGA
CATAAAGCTGGAAATGGAGAAGAGGCTGCAGGATCTGGAGAATCAGTACCGGAAAGAAAAGGAAGAAGCC
GATCTTCTGCTGGAGCAGCAGCGACTGTATGCAGACTCGGACAGCGGGGATGACTCTGACAAGCGCTCTT
GTGAAGAGAGCTGGAGGCTCATCTCCTCCTTGCGGGAGCAGCTGCCGCCCACCACGGTCCAGACCATTGT
CAAACGCTGTGGTCTGCCCAGCAGTGGCAAGCGCAGGGCCCCTCGCAGGGTTTATCAGATCCCCCAGCGA
CGCAGGCTGCAGGGCAAAGACCCCCGCTGGGCCACCATGGCTGACCTGAAGATGCAGGCGGTGAAGGAGA
TCTGCTACGAGGTGGCCCTGGCTGACTTCCGCCACGGGCGGGCTGAGATTGAGGCCCTGGCCGCCCTCAA
GATGCGGGAGCTGTGTCGCACCTATGGCAAGCCAGACGGCCCCGGAGACGCCTGGAGGGCTGTGGCCCGG
GATGTCTGGGACACTGTAGGCGAGGAGGAAGGAGGTGGAGCTGGCAGTGGTGGTGGCAGTGAGGAGGGAG
CCCGAGGGGCGGAGGTGGAGGACCTCCGGGCCCACATCGACAAGCTGACGGGGATTCTGCAGGAGGTGAA
GCTGCAGAACAGCAGCAAGGACCGGGAGCTGCAGGCCCTGCGGGACCGCATGCTCCGCATGGAGAGGGTC
ATCCCCCTGGCCCAGGATCATGAGGATGAGAATGAAGAAGGTGGTGAGGTCCCCTGGGCCCCGCCTGAAG
GATCAGAGGCAGCAGAGGAGGCAGCCCCCAGTGACCGCATGCCGTCAGCCCGGCCCCCCTCGCCACCACT
GTCAAGCTGGGAGCGGGTGTCACGGCTCATGGAGGAGGACCCTGCCTTCCGTCGTGGTCGTCTTCGCTGG
CTCAAGCAGGAGCAGCTACGGCTGCAGGGACTGCAGGGCTCTGGGGGCCGGGGCGGGGGGCTGCGCAGGC
CCCCAGCCCGCTTTGTGCCCCCTCACGACTGCAAGCTACGCTTCCCCTTCAAGAGCAACCCCCAGCACCG
GGAGTCTTGGCCAGGGATGGGGAGCGGGGAGGCTCCAACTCCGCTCCAACCCCCTGAGGAGGTCACTCCC
CATCCAGCCACCCCTGCCCGCCGGCCTCCGAGTCCCCGAAGGTCCCACCATCCCCGCAGGAACTCCCTGG
ATGGAGGGGGCCGATCCCGGGGAGCGGGTTCTGCACAGCCTGAACCCCAGCACTTCCAGCCCAAAAAGCA
CAACTCTTATCCCCAGCCACCCCAACCCTACCCAGCCCAGCGGCCCCCAGGGCCCCGCTACCCCCCATAC
ACTACTCCCCCACGAATGAGACGGCAGCGTTCTGCCCCTGACCTCAAGGAGAGTGGGGCAGCTGTGGATC
CCGCCACCATGGTGAGCAAGGGCGAGGAGGATAACATGGCCATCATCAAGGAGTTCATGCGCTTCAAGGT
GCACATGGAGGGCTCCGTGAACGGCCACGAGTTCGAGATCGAGGGCGAGGGCGAGGGCCGCCCCTACGAG
GGCACCCAGACCGCCAAGCTGAAGGTGACCAAGGGTGGCCCCCTGCCCTTCGCCTGGGACATCCTGTCCC
CTCAGTTCATGTACGGCTCCAAGGCCTACGTGAAGCACCCCGCCGACATCCCCGACTACTTGAAGCTGTC
CTTCCCCGAGGGCTTCAAGTGGGAGCGCGTGATGAACTTCGAGGACGGCGGCGTGGTGACCGTGACCCAG
GACTCCTCCCTGCAGGACGGCGAGTTCATCTACAAGGTGAAGCTGCGCGGCACCAACTTCCCCTCCGACG
GCCCCGTAATGCAGAAGAAGACCATGGGCTGGGAGGCCTCCTCCGAGCGGATGTACCCCGAGGACGGCGC
CCTGAAGGGCGAGATCAAGCAGAGGCTGAAGCTGAAGGACGGCGGCCACTACGACGCTGAGGTCAAGACC
ACCTACAAGGCCAAGAAGCCCGTGCAGCTGCCCGGCGCCTACAACGTCAACATCAAGTTGGACATCACCT
CCCACAACGAGGACTACACCATCGTGGAACAGTACGAACGCGCCGAGGGCCGCCACTCCACCGGCGGCAT
GGACGAGCTGTACAAGACTAGTATCCTCTGGCATGAGATGTGGCATGAAGGCCTGGAAGAGGCATCTCGT
TTGTACTTTGGGGAAAGGAACGTGAAAGGCATGTTTGAGGTGCTGGAGCCCTTGCATGCTATGATGGAAC
GGGGCCCCCAGACTCTGAAGGAAACATCCTTTAATCAGGCCTATGGTCGAGATTTAATGGAGGCCCAAGA
GTGGTGCAGGAAGTACATGAAATCAGGGAATGTCAAGGACCTCCTCCAAGCCTGGGACCTCTATTATCAT
GTGTTCCGACGAATCTCAAAGTAAGCGGCCGCCATATGCATCCTAGGCCTATTAATATTCCGGAGTATAC
GTAGCCGGCTAACGTTAACAACCGGTACCTCTAGATAAGTAATGATCATAATCAGCCATATCACATCTGT
AGAGGTTTTACTTGCTTTAAAAAACCTCCCACACCTCCCCCTGAACCTGAAACATAAAATGAATGCAATT
GTTGTTGTTAACTTGTTTATTGCAGCTTATAATGGTTACAAATAAAGCAATAGCATCACAAATTTCACAA
ATAAAGCATTTTTTTCACTGCATTCTAGTTGTGGTTTGTCCAAACTCATCAATGTATCTTATCATGTCTG
GATCAATTCGTAATCATGTCATAGCTGTTTCCTGTGTGAAATTGTTATCCGCTCACAATTCCACACAACA
TACGAGCCGGAAGCATAAAGTGTAAAGCCTGGGGTGCCTAATGAGTGAGCTAACTCACATTAATTGCGTT
GCGCTCACTGCCCGCTTTCCAGTCGGGAAACCTGTCGTGCCAGCTGCATTAATGAATCGGCCAACGCGCG
GGGAGAGGCGGTTTGCGTATTGGGCGCTCTTCCGCTTCCTCGCTCACTGACTCGCTGCGCTCGGTCGTTC
GGCTGCGGCGAGCGGTATCAGCTCACTCAAAGGCGGTAATACGGTTATCCACAGAATCAGGGGATAACGC
AGGAAAGAACATGTGAGCAAAAGGCCAGCAAAAGGCCAGGAACCGTAAAAAGGCCGCGTTGCTGGCGTTT
TTCCATAGGCTCCGCCCCCCTGACGAGCATCACAAAAATCGACGCTCAAGTCAGAGGTGGCGAAACCCGA
CAGGACTATAAAGATACCAGGCGTTTCCCCCTGGAAGCTCCCTCGTGCGCTCTCCTGTTCCGACCCTGCC
GCTTACCGGATACCTGTCCGCCTTTCTCCCTTCGGGAAGCGTGGCGCTTTCTCATAGCTCACGCTGTAGG
TATCTCAGTTCGGTGTAGGTCGTTCGCTCCAAGCTGGGCTGTGTGCACGAACCCCCCGTTCAGCCCGACC
GCTGCGCCTTATCCGGTAACTATCGTCTTGAGTCCAACCCGGTAAGACACGACTTATCGCCACTGGCAGC
AGCCACTGGTAACAGGATTAGCAGAGCGAGGTATGTAGGCGGTGCTACAGAGTTCTTGAAGTGGTGGCCT
AACTACGGCTACACTAGAAGAACAGTATTTGGTATCTGCGCTCTGCTGAAGCCAGTTACCTTCGGAAAAA
GAGTTGGTAGCTCTTGATCCGGCAAACAAACCACCGCTGGTAGCGGTGGTTTTTTTGTTTGCAAGCAGCA
GATTACGCGCAGAAAAAAAGGATCTCAAGAAGATCCTTTGATCTTTTCTACGGGGTCTGACGCTCAGTGG
AACGAAAACTCACGTTAAGGGATTTTGGTCATGAGATTATCAAAAAGGATCTTCACCTAGATCCTTTTAA
ATTAAAAATGAAGTTTTAAATCAATCTAAAGTATATATGAGTAAACTTGGTCTGACAGTTACCAATGCTT
AATCAGTGAGGCACCTATCTCAGCGATCTGTCTATTTCGTTCATCCATAGTTGCCTGACTCCCCGTCGTG
TAGATAACTACGATACGGGAGGGCTTACCATCTGGCCCCAGTGCTGCAATGATACCGCGAGACCCACGCT
CACCGGCTCCAGATTTATCAGCAATAAACCAGCCAGCCGGAAGGGCCGAGCGCAGAAGTGGTCCTGCAAC
TTTATCCGCCTCCATCCAGTCTATTAATTGTTGCCGGGAAGCTAGAGTAAGTAGTTCGCCAGTTAATAGT
TTGCGCAACGTTGTTGCCATTGCTACAGGCATCGTGGTGTCACGCTCGTCGTTTGGTATGGCTTCATTCA
GCTCCGGTTCCCAACGATCAAGGCGAGTTACATGATCCCCCATGTTGTGCAAAAAAGCGGTTAGCTCCTT
CGGTCCTCCGATCGTTGTCAGAAGTAAGTTGGCCGCAGTGTTATCACTCATGGTTATGGCAGCACTGCAT
AATTCTCTTACTGTCATGCCATCCGTAAGATGCTTTTCTGTGACTGGTGAGTACTCAACCAAGTCATTCT
GAGAATAGTGTATGCGGCGACCGAGTTGCTCTTGCCCGGCGTCAATACGGGATAATACCGCGCCACATAG
CAGAACTTTAAAAGTGCTCATCATTGGAAAACGTTCTTCGGGGCGAAAACTCTCAAGGATCTTACCGCTG
TTGAGATCCAGTTCGATGTAACCCACTCGTGCACCCAACTGATCTTCAGCATCTTTTACTTTCACCAGCG
TTTCTGGGTGAGCAAAAACAGGAAGGCAAAATGCCGCAAAAAAGGGAATAAGGGCGACACGGAAATGTTG
AATACTCATACTCTTCCTTTTTCAATATTATTGAAGCATTTATCAGGGTTATTGTCTCATGAGCGGATAC
ATATTTGAATGTATTTAGAAAAATAAACAAATAGGGGTTCCGCGCACATTTCCCCGAAAAGTGCCACCTG
ACGTCTAAGAAACCATTATTATCATGACATTAACCTATAAAAATAGGCGTATCACGAGGCCCTTTCGTCT
CGCGCGTTTCGGTGATGACGGTGAAAACCTCTGACACATGCAGCTCCCGGAGACGGTCACAGCTTGTCTG
TAAGCGGATGCCGGGAGCAGACAAGCCCGTCAGGGCGCGTCAGCGGGTGTTGGCGGGTGTCGGGGCTGGC
TTAACTATGCGGCATCAGAGCAGATTGTACTGAGAGTGCACCATATGCGGTGTGAAATACCGCACAGATG
CGTAAGGAGAAAATACCGCATCAGGCGCCATTCGCCATTCAGGCTGCGCAACTGTTGGGAAGGGCGATCG
GTGCGGGCCTCTTCGCTATTACGCCAGCTGGCGAAAGGGGGATGTGCTGCAAGGCGATTAAGTTGGGTAA
CGCCAGGGTTTTCCCAGTCACGACGTTGTAAAACGACGGCCAGTGCCAAGTTGGGATCTTTGCATTGGCC
CACGGCTCTCAGGATGGGGATGCTCCCCTTCAGCACCCGGTTCCCCTTGGAAACTGATGGTCCTGGCTCT
GTGGCATGGCAGTGGCACTGTGAGGAGCCCCCTACCAGCAGCACACAGTGGGGTTGGCACTGCCACGCTC
CGGATGCCGCGCTCTGATCCAACCCCATAATCAAGGGAACCCGAATTGCCCCATCATTGCCCCCACCACC
CCCATCCTGCCGGGCCCTCACACCCCACGCTGCCTTCTGGTGACATTCCCCAGCCCAAACCCACGGCTTC
ATGGCTACCGCGGGGCATTTCCCATTGCCGCCCCATTATCAGCTCTGCACACCTCCCGCTGTACCCATGC
CTCGTGGCTGCCCTTCTTTGACGTATAATCTTCTAATTAATACCCGGCCTTGTCAAAGTGGAGCACAAAC
GTTAATTAATTCCCCAGCAGGCAGGTAATTAACAGTGTGACTCCCTTTTTGCTGCGAGTGGGGCTGATAC
AGAGAGATGTGGCACTATGGAGCCCACGGGGTCCTGGCACTGGGTGCCCACGGAGGTCCCCATGTGCTGC
AGTGTCACCGCCTCCGAGGAGACAGTATTGTCCCTGCGGTGTCCCTGCAGCTCAGCTCTGTCCACAGGGC
CACCTCCAGTTTGGAGGGGACACAATGCAGCCCCGATGCAACCCATCCTCGCAGCATCCCAGGGACAAAG
ACCCCACTGCAAGACCGCACACAGGGCTGGGTCCCGCTCCCCTAATATCTACAGTGCTTCTTGCATGGCC
CCTTAATCAATGCAGTTAATCAGCATGCGCTCATGCACCGCTCTGGAGCTGCAAAGCCCCTCGCAGCGCT
GCTCACCAACACCGCGCACCGCCCCGGCCCAGCCTGCAGCACGCGCTGCAAACAGGAAAGAAACAAAATA
TTGCCCAAATGTAGGCAAAGGCATTCGGCTGCCTTGACCTCCGCCGGGCCGGGCCCTGCCTGACTCAGCT
CCTTACTCAGCGCTCGCTTCCTCCCTCCGGCTGCCACCGCCGCAGCGCACACCCTGACAAAGAGTGGCCC
TTAACGGGCTCTGAGGTGCACCCAGCAGTGCACTCAGCAGTCCAAGGGCCGGCCTGGAGGTTTGCACCGC
TACGTGCTGACATTAGCATTGAACTTGGCCCTGGGTAGTGCTGCAGGCCGGGCGGGGTGGGTGTAGAGAG
TGCAGCGCGCGTTGCACCCGGTGCCCCTTCCCCTCCCTTGCATCCCAGCAGGCTGCACCCCAGCACCAGG
CCCGTGCATGCATGCTCCTGGTGTTATTGCAGCCTGGTGCATGCATGCGTCTTGATGGTGCAGCGCTGTG
CATGCATCCTCCTTGGTGTGTAGCAGTCTAGTGCATGCATACCCCTCGGTGTTATTGCTGCTCTGTGCAC
GCACGCTCATTGTATCACTTCATCCCAGTGCATGCACTCACACTGGAGCGATTGCTGCTCGGTGCACGCA
CACTCATTGTATCACTGCAGCTCAGTGGCTGCACGCACACCGGTGTTATTGCTGCTCGGTGCGTGCATGC
ACATCAGTGTCGCTGCAGCTCAGTGCATGCACGCTCATTGCCCATCGCTATCCCTGCCTCTCCTGCTGGC
GCTCCCCGGGAGGTGACTTCAAGGGGACCGCAGGACCACCTCGGGGGTGGGGGGAGGGCTGCACACGCGG
ACCCCGCTCCCCCTCCCCAACAAAGCACTGTGGAATCAAAAAGGGGGGAGGGGGGATGGAGGGGCGCGTC
ACACCCCCGCCCCACACCCTCACCTCGAGGTGAGCCCCACGTTCTGCTTCACTCTCCCCATCTCCCCCCC
CTCCCCACCCCCAATTTTGTATTTATTTATTTTTTAATTATTTTGTGCAGCGATGGGGGCGGGGGGGGGG
NNNNNNNNNNNNNNNNNNNNNNNNNNNNNNNNNNNNGGGCGGGGCGGGGCGAGGCGGAGAGGTGCGGCGG
CAGCCAATCAGAGCGGCGCGCTCCGAAAGTTTCCTTTTATGGCGAGGCGGCGGCGGCGGCGGCCCTATAA
AAAGCGAAGCGCGCGGCGGGCGGGAGTCGCTGCGCGCTGCCTTCGCCCCGTGCCCCGCTCCGCCGCCGCC
TCGCGCCGCCCGCCCCGGCTCTGACTGACCGCGTTACTCCCACAGGTGAGCGGGCGGGACGGCCCTTCTC
CTCCGGGCTGTAATTAGCGCTTGGTTTAATGACGGCTCGTTTCTTTTCTGTGGCTGCGTGAAAGCCTTAA
AGGGCTCCGGGAGGGCCCTTTGTGCGGGGGGGAGCGGCTCGGGGGGTGCGTGCGTGTGTGTGTGCGTGGG
GAGCGCCGCGTGCGGCTCCGCGCTGCCCGGCGGCTGTGAGCGCTGCGGGCGCGGCGCGGGGCTTTGTGCG
CTCCGCAGTGTGCGCGAGGGGAGCGCGGCCGGGGGCGGTGCCCCGCGGTGCGGGGG
